>Addgene plasmid #116525 | pHAGE-PIK3CA-P539R | addgene full sequence | sequence record 237717 | Addgene NGS Result
CCCCGAGGGGACCCGACAGGCCCGAAGGAATAGAAGAAGAAGGTGGAGAGAGAGACAGAGACAGATCCAT
TCGATTAGTGAACGGATCTCGACGGTATCGCCGAATTCACAAATGGCAGTATTCATCCACAATTTTAAAA
GAAAAGGGGGGATTGGGGGGTACAGTGCAGGGGAAAGAATAGTAGACATAATAGCAACAGACATACAAAC
TAAAGAATTACAAAAACAAATTACAAAAATTCAAAATTTTCGGGTTTATTACAGGGACAGCAGAGATCCA
GTTTGGACTAGTCGTGAGGCTCCGGTGCCCGTCAGTGGGCAGAGCGCACATCGCCCACAGTCCCCGAGAA
GTTGGGGGGAGGGGTCGGCAATTGAACCGGTGCCTAGAGAAGGTGGCGCGGGGTAAACTGGGAAAGTGAT
GTCGTGTACTGGCTCCGCCTTTTTCCCGAGGGTGGGGGAGAACCGTATATAAGTGCAGTAGTCGCCGTGA
ACGTTCTTTTTCGCAACGGGTTTGCCGCCAGAACACAGGTAAGTGCCGTGTGTGGTTCCCGCGGGCCTGG
CCTCTTTACGGGTTATGGCCCTTGCGTGCCTTGAATTACTTCCACCTGGCTGCAGTACGTGATTCTTGAT
CCCGAGCTTCGGGTTGGAAGTGGGTGGGAGAGTTCGAGGCCTTGCGCTTAAGGAGCCCCTTCGCCTCGTG
CTTGAGTTGAGGCCTGGCCTGGGCGCTGGGGCCGCCGCGTGCGAATCTGGTGGCACCTTCGCGCCTGTCT
CGCTGCTTTCGATAAGTCTCTAGCCATTTAAAATTTTTGATGACCTGCTGCGACGCTTTTTTTCTGGCAA
GATAGTCTTGTAAATGCGGGCCAAGATCTGCACACTGGTATTTCGGTTTTTGGGGCCGCGGGCGGCGACG
GGGCCCGTGCGTCCCAGCGCACATGTTCGGCGAGGCGGGGCCTGCGAGCGCGGCCACCGAGAATCGGACG
GGGGTAGTCTCAAGCTGGCCGGCCTGCTCTGGTGCCTGGCCTCGCGCCGCCGTGTATCGCCCCGCCCTGG
GCGGCAAGGCTGGCCCGGTCGGCACCAGTTGCGTGAGCGGAAAGATGGCCGCTTCCCGGCCCTGCTGCAG
GGAGCTCAAAATGGAGGACGCGGCGCTCGGGAGAGCGGGCGGGTGAGTCACCCACACAAAGGAAAAGGGC
CTTTCCGTCCTCAGCCGTCGCTTCATGTGACTCCACGGAGTACCGGGCGCCGTCCAGGCACCTCGATTAG
TTCTCGAGCTTTTGGAGTACGTCGTCTTTAGGTTGGGGGGAGGGGTTTTATGCGATGGAGTTTCCCCACA
CTGAGTGGGTGGAGACTGAAGTTAGGCCAGCTTGGCACTTGATGTAATTCTCCTTGGAATTTGCCCTTTT
TGAGTTTGGATCTTGGTTCATTCTCAAGCCTCAGACAGTGGTTCAAAGTTTTTTTCTTCCATTTCAGGTG
TCGTGAAGCGGCCCTGCAGATATCAACAAGTTTGTACAAAAAAGCAGGCACCATGCCTCCAAGACCATCA
TCAGGTGAACTGTGGGGCATCCACTTGATGCCCCCAAGAATCCTAGTAGAATGTTTACTACCAAATGGAA
TGATAGTGACTTTAGAATGCCTCCGTGAGGCTACATTAATAACCATAAAGCATGAACTATTTAAAGAAGC
AAGAAAATACCCCCTCCATCAACTTCTTCAAGATGAATCTTCTTACATTTTCGTAAGTGTTACTCAAGAA
GCAGAAAGGGAAGAATTTTTTGATGAAACAAGACGACTTTGTGACCTTCGGCTTTTTCAACCCTTTTTAA
AAGTAATTGAACCAGTAGGCAACCGTGAAGAAAAGATCCTCAATCGAGAAATTGGTTTTGCTATCGGCAT
GCCAGTGTGTGAATTTGATATGGTTAAAGATCCAGAAGTACAGGACTTCCGAAGAAATATTCTGAACGTT
TGTAAAGAAGCTGTGGATCTTAGGGACCTCAATTCACCTCATAGTAGAGCAATGTATGTCTATCCTCCAA
ATGTAGAATCTTCACCAGAATTGCCAAAGCACATATATAATAAATTAGATAAAGGGCAAATAATAGTGGT
GATCTGGGTAATAGTTTCTCCAAATAATGACAAGCAGAAGTATACTCTGAAAATCAACCATGACTGTGTA
CCAGAACAAGTAATTGCTGAAGCAATCAGGAAAAAAACTCGAAGTATGTTGCTATCCTCTGAACAACTAA
AACTCTGTGTTTTAGAATATCAGGGCAAGTATATTTTAAAAGTGTGTGGATGTGATGAATACTTCCTAGA
AAAATATCCTCTGAGTCAGTATAAGTATATAAGAAGCTGTATAATGCTTGGGAGGATGCCCAATTTGATG
TTGATGGCTAAAGAAAGCCTTTATTCTCAACTGCCAATGGACTGTTTTACAATGCCATCTTATTCCAGAC
GCATTTCCACAGCTACACCATATATGAATGGAGAAACATCTACAAAATCCCTTTGGGTTATAAATAGTGC
ACTCAGAATAAAAATTCTTTGTGCAACCTACGTGAATGTAAATATTCGAGACATTGATAAGATCTATGTT
CGAACAGGTATCTACCATGGAGGAGAACCCTTATGTGACAATGTGAACACTCAAAGAGTACCTTGTTCCA
ATCCCAGGTGGAATGAATGGCTGAATTATGATATATACATTCCTGATCTTCCTCGTGCTGCTCGACTTTG
CCTTTCCATTTGCTCTGTTAAAGGCCGAAAGGGTGCTAAAGAGGAACACTGTCCATTGGCATGGGGAAAT
ATAAACTTGTTTGATTACACAGACACTCTAGTATCTGGAAAAATGGCTTTGAATCTTTGGCCAGTACCTC
ATGGATTAGAAGATTTGCTGAACCCTATTGGTGTTACTGGATCAAATCCAAATAAAGAAACTCCATGCTT
AGAGTTGGAGTTTGACTGGTTCAGCAGTGTGGTAAAGTTCCCAGATATGTCAGTGATTGAAGAGCATGCC
AATTGGTCTGTATCCCGAGAAGCAGGATTTAGCTATTCCCACGCAGGACTGAGTAACAGACTAGCTAGAG
ACAATGAATTAAGGGAAAATGACAAAGAACAGCTCAAAGCAATTTCTACACGAGATCGTCTCTCTGAAAT
CACTGAGCAGGAGAAAGATTTTCTATGGAGTCACAGACACTATTGTGTAACTATCCCCGAAATTCTACCC
AAATTGCTTCTGTCTGTTAAATGGAATTCTAGAGATGAAGTAGCCCAGATGTATTGCTTGGTAAAAGATT
GGCCTCCAATCAAACCTGAACAGGCTATGGAACTTCTGGACTGTAATTACCCAGATCCTATGGTTCGAGG
TTTTGCTGTTCGGTGCTTGGAAAAATATTTAACAGATGACAAACTTTCTCAGTATTTAATTCAGCTAGTA
CAGGTCCTAAAATATGAACAATATTTGGATAACTTGCTTGTGAGATTTTTACTGAAGAAAGCATTGACTA
ATCAAAGGATTGGGCACTTTTTCTTTTGGCATTTAAAATCTGAGATGCACAATAAAACAGTTAGCCAGAG
GTTTGGCCTGCTTTTGGAGTCCTATTGTCGTGCATGTGGGATGTATTTGAAGCACCTGAATAGGCAAGTC
GAGGCAATGGAAAAGCTCATTAACTTAACTGACATTCTCAAACAGGAGAAGAAGGATGAAACACAAAAGG
TACAGATGAAGTTTTTAGTTGAGCAAATGAGGCGACCAGATTTCATGGATGCTCTACAGGGCTTTCTGTC
TCCTCTAAACCCTGCTCATCAACTAGGAAACCTCAGGCTTGAAGAGTGTCGAATTATGTCCTCTGCAAAA
AGGCCACTGTGGTTGAATTGGGAGAACCCAGACATCATGTCAGAGTTACTGTTTCAGAACAATGAGATCA
TCTTTAAAAATGGGGATGATTTACGGCAAGATATGCTAACACTTCAAATTATTCGTATTATGGAAAATAT
CTGGCAAAATCAAGGTCTTGATCTTCGAATGTTACCTTATGGTTGTCTGTCAATCGGTGACTGTGTGGGA
CTTATTGAGGTGGTGCGAAATTCTCACACTATTATGCAAATTCAGTGCAAAGGCGGCTTGAAAGGTGCAC
TGCAGTTCAACAGCCACACACTACATCAGTGGCTCAAAGACAAGAACAAAGGAGAAATATATGATGCAGC
CATTGACCTGTTTACACGTTCATGTGCTGGATACTGTGTAGCTACCTTCATTTTGGGAATTGGAGATCGT
CACAATAGTAACATCATGGTGAAAGACGATGGACAACTGTTTCATATAGATTTTGGACACTTTTTGGATC
ACAAGAAGAAAAAATTTGGTTATAAACGAGAACGTGTGCCATTTGTTTTGACACAGGATTTCTTAATAGT
GATTAGTAAAGGAGCCCAAGAATGCACAAAGACAAGAGAATTTGAGAGGTTTCAGGAGATGTGTTACAAG
GCTTATCTAGCTATTCGACAGCATGCCAATCTCTTCATAAATCTTTTCTCAATGATGCTTGGCTCTGGAA
TGCCAGAACTACAATCTTTTGATGACATTGCATACATTCGAAAGACCCTAGCCTTAGATAAAACTGAGCA
AGAGGCTTTGGAGTATTTCATGAAACAAATGAATGATGCACATCATGGTGGCTGGACAACAAAAATGGAT
TGGATCTTCCACACAATTAAACAGCATGCATTGAACTAGAACCCAGCTTTCTTGTACAAAGTGGTGATAT
CCAATTAACCCTCACTAAAGGTTTAAGTGAGTTATAGAAGTAGTACCCTATAGTGAGTCGTATTACCACC
CAACTTTTCTATACAAAGTGGTTGATATCCAGCACAGTGGCGGCCGCTCGAGTCTAGAGGGCCCGCGGTT
CGAAGGTAAGCCTATCCCTAACCCTCTCCTCGGTCTCGATTCTACGCGTACCGGTTAGTAATGAGATCCC
TCCCCCCCCCCTAACGTTACTGGCCGAAGCCGCTTGGAATAAGGCCGGTGTGCGTTTGTCTATATGTTAT
TTTCCACCATATTGCCGTCTTTTGGCAATGTGAGGGCCCGGAAACCTGGCCCTGTCTTCTTGACGAGCAT
TCCTAGGGGTCTTTCCCCTCTCGCCAAAGGAATGCAAGGTCTGTTGAATGTCGTGAAGGAAGCAGTTCCT
CTGGAAGCTTCTTGAAGACAAACAACGTCTGTAGCGACCCTTTGCAGGCAGCGGAACCCCCCACCTGGCG
ACAGGTGCCTCTGCGGCCAAAAGCCACGTGTATAAGATACACCTGCAAAGGCGGCACAACCCCAGTGCCA
CGTTGTGAGTTGGATAGTTGTGGAAAGAGTCAAATGGCTCTCCTCAAGCGTATTCAACAAGGGGCTGAAG
GATGCCCAGAAGGTACCCCATTGTATGGGATCTGATCTGGGGCCTCGGTGCACATGCTTTACATGTGTTT
AGTCGAGGTTAAAAAAACGTCTAGGCCCCCCGAACCACGGGGACGTGGTTTTCCTTTGAAAAACACGATG
ATAATATGGCCACACATATGGTGAGCAAGGGCGAGGAGCTGTTCACCGGGGTGGTGCCCATCCTGGTCGA
GCTGGACGGCGACGTAAACGGCCACAAGTTCAGCGTGTCCGGCGAGGGCGAGGGCGATGCCACCTACGGC
AAGCTGACCCTGAAGTTCATCTGCACCACCGGCAAGCTGCCCGTGCCCTGGCCCACCCTCGTGACCACCC
TGACCTACGGCGTGCAGTGCTTCAGCCGCTACCCCGACCACATGAAGCAGCACGACTTCTTCAAGTCCGC
CATGCCCGAAGGCTACGTCCAGGAGCGCACCATCTTCTTCAAGGACGACGGCAACTACAAGACCCGCGCC
GAGGTGAAGTTCGAGGGCGACACCCTGGTGAACCGCATCGAGCTGAAGGGCATCGACTTCAAGGAGGACG
GCAACATCCTGGGGCACAAGCTGGAGTACAACTACAACAGCCACAACGTCTATATCATGGCCGACAAGCA
GAAGAACGGCATCAAGGTGAACTTCAAGATCCGCCACAACATCGAGGACGGCAGCGTGCAGCTCGCCGAC
CACTACCAGCAGAACACCCCCATCGGCGACGGCCCCGTGCTGCTGCCCGACAACCACTACCTGAGCACCC
AGTCCGCCCTGAGCAAAGACCCCAACGAGAAGCGCGATCACATGGTCCTGCTGGAGTTCGTGACCGCCGC
CGGGATCACTCTCGGCATGGACGAGCTGTACAAGTAAATCGATAGATCCTAATCAACCTCTGGATTACAA
AATTTGTGAAAGATTGACTGGTATTCTTAACTATGTTGCTCCTTTTACGCTATGTGGATACGCTGCTTTA
ATGCCTTTGTATCATGCTATTGCTTCCCGTATGGCTTTCATTTTCTCCTCCTTGTATAAATCCTGGTTGC
TGTCTCTTTATGAGGAGTTGTGGCCCGTTGTCAGGCAACGTGGCGTGGTGTGCACTGTGTTTGCTGACGC
AACCCCCACTGGTTGGGGCATTGCCACCACCTGTCAGCTCCTTTCCGGGACTTTCGCTTTCCCCCTCCCT
ATTGCCACGGCGGAACTCATCGCCGCCTGCCTTGCCCGCTGCTGGACAGGGGCTCGGCTGTTGGGCACTG
ACAATTCCGTGGTGTTGTCGGGGAAATCATCGTCCTTTCCTTGGCTGCTCGCCTGTGTTGCCACCTGGAT
TCTGCGCGGGACGTCCTTCTGCTACGTCCCTTCGGCCCTCAATCCAGCGGACCTTCCTTCCCGCGGCCTG
CTGCCGGCTCTGCGGCCTCTTCCGCGTCTTCGCCTTCGCCCTCAGACGAGTCGGATCTCCCTTTGGGCCG
CCTCCCCGCCTGAGATCCTTTAAGACCAATGACTTACAAGGCAGCTGTAGATCTTAGCCACTTTTTAAAA
GAAAAGGGGGGACTGGAAGGGCTAATTCACTCCCAACGAAGACAAGATCTGCTTTTTGCTTGTACTGGGT
CTCTCTGGTTAGACCAGATCTGAGCCTGGGAGCTCTCTGGCTAACTAGGGAACCCACTGCTTAAGCCTCA
ATAAAGCTTGCCTTGAGTGCTTCAAGTAGTGTGTGCCCGTCTGTTGTGTGACTCTGGTAACTAGAGATCC
CTCAGACCCTTTTAGTCAGTGTGGAAAATCTCTAGCAGTAGTAGTTCATGTCATCTTATTATTCAGTATT
TATAACTTGCAAAGAAATGAATATCAGAGAGTGAGAGGCCCGGGTTAATTAAGGAAAGGGCTAGATCATT
CTTGAAGACGAAAGGGCCTCGTGATACGCCTATTTTTATAGGTTAATGTCATGATAATAATGGTTTCTTA
GACGTCAGGTGGCACTTTTCGGGGAAATGTGCGCGGAACCCCTATTTGTTTATTTTTCTAAATACATTCA
AATATGTATCCGCTCATGAGACAATAACCCTGATAAATGCTTCAATAATATTGAAAAAGGAAGAGTATGA
GTATTCAACATTTCCGTGTCGCCCTTATTCCCTTTTTTGCGGCATTTTGCCTTCCTGTTTTTGCTCACCC
AGAAACGCTGGTGAAAGTAAAAGATGCTGAAGATCAGTTGGGTGCACGAGTGGGTTACATCGAACTGGAT
CTCAACAGCGGTAAGATCCTTGAGAGTTTTCGCCCCGAAGAACGTTTTCCAATGATGAGCACTTTTAAAG
TTCTGCTATGTGGCGCGGTATTATCCCGTGTTGACGCCGGGCAAGAGCAACTCGGTCGCCGCATACACTA
TTCTCAGAATGACTTGGTTGAGTACTCACCAGTCACAGAAAAGCATCTTACGGATGGCATGACAGTAAGA
GAATTATGCAGTGCTGCCATAACCATGAGTGATAACACTGCGGCCAACTTACTTCTGACAACGATCGGAG
GACCGAAGGAGCTAACCGCTTTTTTGCACAACATGGGGGATCATGTAACTCGCCTTGATCGTTGGGAACC
GGAGCTGAATGAAGCCATACCAAACGACGAGCGTGACACCACGATGCCTGTAGCAATGGCAACAACGTTG
CGCAAACTATTAACTGGCGAACTACTTACTCTAGCTTCCCGGCAACAATTAATAGACTGGATGGAGGCGG
ATAAAGTTGCAGGACCACTTCTGCGCTCGGCCCTTCCGGCTGGCTGGTTTATTGCTGATAAATCTGGAGC
CGGTGAGCGTGGGTCTCGCGGTATCATTGCAGCACTGGGGCCAGATGGTAAGCCCTCCCGTATCGTAGTT
ATCTACACGACGGGGAGTCAGGCAACTATGGATGAACGAAATAGACAGATCGCTGAGATAGGTGCCTCAC
TGATTAAGCATTGGTAACTGTCAGACCAAGTTTACTCATATATACTTTAGATTGATTTAAAACTTCATTT
TTAATTTAAAAGGATCTAGGTGAAGATCCTTTTTGATAATCTCATGACCAAAATCCCTTAACGTGAGTTT
TCGTTCCACTGAGCGTCAGACCCCGTAGAAAAGATCAAAGGATCTTCTTGAGATCCTTTTTTTCTGCGCG
TAATCTGCTGCTTGCAAACAAAAAAACCACCGCTACCAGCGGTGGTTTGTTTGCCGGATCAAGAGCTACC
AACTCTTTTTCCGAAGGTAACTGGCTTCAGCAGAGCGCAGATACCAAATACTGTTCTTCTAGTGTAGCCG
TAGTTAGGCCACCACTTCAAGAACTCTGTAGCACCGCCTACATACCTCGCTCTGCTAATCCTGTTACCAG
TGGCTGCTGCCAGTGGCGATAAGTCGTGTCTTACCGGGTTGGACTCAAGACGATAGTTACCGGATAAGGC
GCAGCGGTCGGGCTGAACGGGGGGTTCGTGCACACAGCCCAGCTTGGAGCGAACGACCTACACCGAACTG
AGATACCTACAGCGTGAGCTATGAGAAAGCGCCACGCTTCCCGAAGGGAGAAAGGCGGACAGGTATCCGG
TAAGCGGCAGGGTCGGAACAGGAGAGCGCACGAGGGAGCTTCCAGGGGGAAACGCCTGGTATCTTTATAG
TCCTGTCGGGTTTCGCCACCTCTGACTTGAGCGTCGATTTTTGTGATGCTCGTCAGGGGGGCGGAGCCTA
TGGAAAAACGCCAGCAACGCGGCCTTTTTACGGTTCCTGGCCTTTTGCTGGCCTTTTGCTCACATGTTCT
TTCCTGCGTTATCCCCTGATTCTGTGGATAACCGTATTACCGCCTTTGAGTGAGCTGATACCGCTCGCCG
CAGCCGAACGACCGAGCGCAGCGAGTCAGTGAGCGAGGAAGCGGAAGAGCGCCCAATACGCAAACCGCCT
CTCCCCGCGCGTTGGCCGATTCATTAATGCAGCAAGCTCATGGCTGACTAATTTTTTTTATTTATGCAGA
GGCCGAGGCCGCCTCGGCCTCTGAGCTATTCCAGAAGTAGTGAGGAGGCTTTTTTGGAGGCCTAGGCTTT
TGCAAAAAGCTCCCCGTGGCACGACAGGTTTCCCGACTGGAAAGCGGGCAGTGAGCGCAACGCAATTAAT
GTGAGTTAGCTCACTCATTAGGCACCCCAGGCTTTACACTTTATGCTTCCGGCTCGTATGTTGTGTGGAA
TTGTGAGCGGATAACAATTTCACACAGGAAACAGCTATGACATGATTACGAATTTCACAAATAAAGCATT
TTTTTCACTGCATTCTAGTTGTGGTTTGTCCAAACTCATCAATGTATCTTATCATGTCTGGATCAACTGG
ATAACTCAAGCTAACCAAAATCATCCCAAACTTCCCACCCCATACCCTATTACCACTGCCAATTACCTGT
GGTTTCATTTACTCTAAACCTGTGATTCCTCTGAATTATTTTCATTTTAAAGAAATTGTATTTGTTAAAT
ATGTACTACAAACTTAGTAGTTGGAAGGGCTAATTCACTCCCAAAGAAGACAAGATATCCTTGATCTGTG
GATCTACCACACACAAGGCTACTTCCCTGATTAGCAGAACTACACACCAGGGCCAGGGGTCAGATATCCA
CTGACCTTTGGATGGTGCTACAAGCTAGTACCAGTTGAGCCAGATAAGGTAGAAGAGGCCAATAAAGGAG
AGAACACCAGCTTGTTACACCCTGTGAGCCTGCATGGGATGGATGACCCGGAGAGAGAAGTGTTAGAGTG
GAGGTTTGACAGCCGCCTAGCATTTCATCACGTGGCCCGAGAGCTGCATCCGGAGTACTTCAAGAACTGC
TGATATCGAGCTTGCTACAAGGGACTTTCCGCTGGGGACTTTCCAGGGAGGCGTGGCCTGGGCGGGACTG
GGGAGTGGCGAGCCCTCAGATCCTGCATATAAGCAGCTGCTTTTTGCCTGTACTGGGTCTCTCTGGTTAG
ACCAGATCTGAGCCTGGGAGCTCTCTGGCTAACTAGGGAACCCACTGCTTAAGCCTCAATAAAGCTTGCC
TTGAGTGCTTCAAGTAGTGTGTGCCCGTCTGTTGTGTGACTCTGGTAACTAGAGATCCCTCAGACCCTTT
TAGTCAGTGTGGAAAATCTCTAGCAGTGGCGCCCGAACAGGGACTTGAAAGCGAAAGGGAAACCAGAGGA
GCTCTCTCGACGCAGGACTCGGCTTGCTGAAGCGCGCACGGCAAGAGGCGAGGGGCGGCGACTGGTGAGT
ACGCCAAAAATTTTGACTAGCGGAGGCTAGAAGGAGAGAGATGGGTGCGAGAGCGTCAGTATTAAGCGGG
GGAGAATTAGATCGCGATGGGAAAAAATTCGGTTAAGGCCAGGGGGAAAGAAAAAATATAAATTAAAACA
TATAGTATGGGCAAGCAGGGAGCTAGAACGATTCGCAGTTAATCCTGGCCTGTTAGAAACATCAGAAGGC
TGTAGACAAATACTGGGACAGCTACAACCATCCCTTCAGACAGGATCAGAAGAACTTAGATCATTATATA
ATACAGTAGCAACCCTCTATTGTGTGCATCAAAGGATAGAGATAAAAGACACCAAGGAAGCTTTAGACAA
GATAGAGGAAGAGCAAAACAAAAGTAAGACCACCGCACAGCAAGCGGCCGGCCGCTGATCTTCAGACCTG
GAGGAGGAGATATGAGGGACAATTGGAGAAGTGAATTATATAAATATAAAGTAGTAAAAATTGAACCATT
AGGAGTAGCACCCACCAAGGCAAAGAGAAGAGTGGTGCAGAGAGAAAAAAGAGCAGTGGGAATAGGAGCT
TTGTTCCTTGGGTTCTTGGGAGCAGCAGGAAGCACTATGGGCGCAGCGTCAATGACGCTGACGGTACAGG
CCAGACAATTATTGTCTGGTATAGTGCAGCAGCAGAACAATTTGCTGAGGGCTATTGAGGCGCAACAGCA
TCTGTTGCAACTCACAGTCTGGGGCATCAAGCAGCTCCAGGCAAGAATCCTGGCTGTGGAAAGATACCTA
AAGGATCAACAGCTCCTGGGGATTTGGGGTTGCTCTGGAAAACTCATTTGCACCACTGCTGTGCCTTGGA
ATGCTAGTTGGAGTAATAAATCTCTGGAACAGATTTGGAATCACACGACCTGGATGGAGTGGGACAGAGA
AATTAACAATTACACAAGCTTAATACACTCCTTAATTGAAGAATCGCAAAACCAGCAAGAAAAGAATGAA
CAAGAATTATTGGAATTAGATAAATGGGCAAGTTTGTGGAATTGGTTTAACATAACAAATTGGCTGTGGT
ATATAAAATTATTCATAATGATAGTAGGAGGCTTGGTAGGTTTAAGAATAGTTTTTGCTGTACTTTCTAT
AGTGAATAGAGTTAGGCAGGGATATTCACCATTATCGTTTCAGACCCACCTCCCAA
Features (pLannotate 1.2.2; 30 found; start..end, strand, type, name):
    133..250     +  misc_feature   cPPT/CTS: central polypurine tract and central termination sequence of HIV-1
    298..1476    +  promoter       EF-1α promoter: strong constitutive promoter for human elongation factor EF-1α
   1497..1517    +  protein_bind   attB1: mutant version of attB; core recombination site for the Gateway® BP reaction BP Clonase™
   1523..4726    +  CDS            PIK3CA: PK3CA_HUMAN - Experimental evidence at protein level: Swiss-Prot protein existence level 1. Phosphoinositide-3-kinase (PI3K) phosphorylates phosphatidylinositol (PI) and its phosphorylated derivatives at position 3 of the inositol ring to produce 3-phosphoinositides (PubMed:15135396, PubMed:23936502, PubMed:28676499). Uses ATP and PtdIns(4,5)P2 (phosphatidylinositol 4,5-bisphosphate) to generate phosphatidylinositol 3,4,5-trisphosphate (PIP3) (PubMed:15135396, PubMed:28676499). PIP3 plays a key role by recruiting PH domain- containing proteins to the membrane, including AKT1 and PDPK1, activat
   4731..4755    -  protein_bind   attB2: mutant version of attB; recombination site for the Gateway® BP reaction BP Clonase™
   4763..4781    +  promoter       T3 promoter: promoter for bacteriophage T3 RNA polymerase
   4807..4825    -  promoter       T7 promoter: promoter for bacteriophage T7 RNA polymerase
   4831..4849    -  protein_bind   attB4 (fragment): mutant version of attB; core recombination site for the Gateway® BP reaction BP Clonase™
   4905..4946    +  CDS            V5 tag: epitope tag from simian virus 5
   5072..5534    +  misc_feature   IRES: internal ribosome entry site (IRES) of the encephalomyocarditis virus (EMCV)
   5548..6267    +  CDS            EGFP: the original enhanced GFP (Yang et al., 1996) mammalian codon-optimized
   6281..6869    +  misc_feature   WPRE: woodchuck hepatitis virus posttranscriptional regulatory element
   6877..6942    +  CDS            nef (fragment): NEF_HV1Z2 - Experimental evidence at protein level: Swiss-Prot protein existence level 1. Extracellular Nef protein targets CD4(+) T-lymphocytes for apoptosis by interacting with CXCR4 surface receptors. From Human immunodeficiency virus type 1 group M subtype D (isolate Z2/CDC-Z34) (HIV-1).
   6944..7177    +  LTR            3' LTR (ΔU3): self-inactivating 3' long terminal repeat (LTR) from HIV-1
   7382..7486    +  promoter       AmpR promoter: bla
   7487..8347    +  CDS            AmpR: β-lactamase; bla; confers resistance to ampicillin, carbenicillin, and related antibiotics
   8518..9106    +  rep_origin     ori: high-copy-number ColE1/pMB1/pBR322/pUC origin of replication
   9289..9343    +  CDS            lacI (fragment): lac repressor; lacI; The lac repressor binds to the lac operator to inhibit transcription in E. coli. This inhibition can be relieved by adding lactose or isopropyl-β-D-thiogalactopyranoside (IPTG).
   9349..9442    +  rep_origin     SV40 ori (fragment): SV40 origin of replication
   9467..9504    +  CDS            lacI (fragment): lac repressor; lacI; The lac repressor binds to the lac operator to inhibit transcription in E. coli. This inhibition can be relieved by adding lactose or isopropyl-β-D-thiogalactopyranoside (IPTG).
   9517..9538    +  protein_bind   CAP binding site: CAP binding activates transcription in the presence of cAMP. E. coli catabolite activator protein
   9553..9583    +  promoter       lac promoter: promoter for the E. coli lac operon
   9587..9609    +  protein_bind   lac operator (fragment): The lac repressor binds to the lac operator to inhibit transcription in E. coli. This inhibition can be relieved by adding lactose or isopropyl-β-D-thiogalactopyranoside (IPTG). lac repressor encoded by lacI
   9641..9724    +  polyA_signal   SV40 poly(A) signal (fragment): SV40 polyadenylation signal
   9891..10220   +  CDS            nef (fragment): NEF_HV1BR - Experimental evidence at protein level: Swiss-Prot protein existence level 1. Extracellular Nef protein targets CD4(+) T-lymphocytes for apoptosis by interacting with CXCR4 surface receptors (PubMed:14990729). From Human immunodeficiency virus type 1 group M subtype B (isolate BRU/LAI) (HIV-1).
  10268..10525   +  LTR            5' LTR (truncated): truncated 5' long terminal repeat (LTR) from HIV-1
  10572..10697   +  misc_feature   HIV-1 Ψ: packaging signal of human immunodeficiency virus type 1
  10681..11019   +  CDS            HIV-1 gag (fragment): gag protein from human immunodeficiency virus 1; gag
  11194..11427   +  misc_feature   RRE: The Rev response element (RRE) of HIV-1 allows for Rev-dependent mRNA export from the nucleus to the cytoplasm.
  11804..88      +  CDS            Rev (fragment) (across the origin): human immunodeficiency virus 1 (HIV-1) Rev protein; rev; enhances nuclear export of unspliced and incompletely spliced viral mRNAs
