[The description below was written by a language model from this plasmid's Addgene catalogue record and pLannotate feature annotations shown in this document.]
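Description:
pHAGE-PIK3CA-P539R is an HIV-1-based lentiviral expression plasmid built on the pHAGE backbone, carrying the human PIK3CA coding sequence with a P539R substitution. PIK3CA encodes p110-alpha, the catalytic subunit of phosphoinositide 3-kinase, which generates PIP3 and thereby recruits AKT and PDPK1 to the membrane. In bacteria the plasmid is maintained through a high-copy ColE1/pUC-type origin and selected with ampicillin via the bla gene. The sequenced record is about 11.8 kb.

The viral transfer cassette runs from a truncated 5' LTR through the Ψ packaging signal, a partial gag fragment, the Rev response element and the cPPT/CTS, and ends in a ΔU3 self-inactivating 3' LTR, so integrated proviruses lack LTR promoter activity. The structural and regulatory viral proteins must presumably be supplied in trans, since only fragments of gag, rev and nef are annotated. Expression comes from an internal EF-1α promoter that drives the PIK3CA open reading frame, which was introduced by Gateway recombination and is flanked by attB1 and attB2 sites. Downstream lie short T3 and T7 promoter sequences, an attB4 fragment and a V5 epitope sequence. The table alone does not establish whether the V5 tag is fused in frame to the insert. An EMCV IRES then allows translation of EGFP from the same transcript, marking transduced cells, and a WPRE enhances transcript expression.

The construct is intended for stable lentiviral expression of this PIK3CA variant in mammalian cells, and belongs to a collection made for systematic functional annotation of somatic cancer mutations.
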