Addgene plasmid #116525: pHAGE-PIK3CA-P539R
Purpose: Lentiviral expression of PIK3CA P539R
Depositing lab: Gordon Mills & Kenneth Scott. Depositing organization: Baylor College of Medicine. Publication: Systematic Functional Annotation of Somatic Mutations in Cancer. Ng PK, Li J, Jeong KJ, Shao S, Chen H, Tsang YH, Sengupta S, Wang Z, Bhavana VH, Tran R, Soewito S, Minussi DC, Moreno D, Kong K, Dogruluk T, Lu H, Gao J, Tokheim C, Zhou DC, Johnson AM, Zeng J, Ip CKM, Ju Z, Wester M, Yu S, Li Y, Vellano CP, Schultz N, Karchin R, Ding L, Lu Y, Cheung LWT, Chen K, Shaw KR, Meric-Bernstam F, Scott KL, Yi S, Sahni N, Liang H, Mills GB. Cancer Cell. 2018 Mar 12;33(3):450-462.e10. doi: 10.1016/j.ccell.2018.01.021. PubMed 29533785.
Backbone
  Vector backbone: pHAGE
  Vector type: Lentiviral
Growth in bacteria
  Bacterial resistance: Ampicillin, 100 μg/mL
  Growth temperature: 37°C
  Growth strain: Stbl3
  Copy number: High Copy
Gene/Insert
  Gene/Insert name: PIK3CA
  Species: H. sapiens (human)
  Mutation: P539R
  Entrez Gene: PIK3CA (a.k.a. CCM4, CLAPO, CLOVE, CWS5, HMH, MCAP, MCM, MCMTC, PI3K, PI3K-alpha, p110-alpha)
  Cloning method: Gateway Cloning
Terms and licenses: Academic/Nonprofit Terms; Industry Terms: Not Available to Industry
How to cite: pHAGE-PIK3CA-P539R was a gift from Gordon Mills & Kenneth Scott (Addgene plasmid # 116525 ; http://n2t.net/addgene:116525 ; RRID:Addgene_116525)
