>Addgene plasmid #116525 | pHAGE-PIK3CA-P539R | depositor partial sequence | sequence record 219399 | insert
ATGCCTCCACGACCATCATCAGGTGAACTGTGGGGCATCCACTTGATGCCCCCAAGAATCCTAGTAGAAT
GTTTACTACCAAATGGAATGATAGTGACTTTAGAATGCCTCCGTGAGGCTACATTAATAACCATAAAGCA
TGAACTATTTAAAGAAGCAAGAAAATACCCCCTCCATCAACTTCTTCAAGATGAATCTTCTTACATTTTC
GTAAGTGTTACTCAAGAAGCAGAAAGGGAAGAATTTTTTGATGAAACAAGACGACTTTGTGACCTTCGGC
TTTTTCAACCCTTTTTAAAAGTAATTGAACCAGTAGGCAACCGTGAAGAAAAGATCCTCAATCGAGAAAT
TGGTTTTGCTATCGGCATGCCAGTGTGTGAATTTGATATGGTTAAAGATCCAGAAGTACAGGACTTCCGA
AGAAATATTCTGAACGTTTGTAAAGAAGCTGTGGATCTTAGGGACCTCAATTCACCTCATAGTAGAGCAA
TGTATGTCTATCCTCCAAATGTAGAATCTTCACCAGAATTGCCAAAGCACATATATAATAAATTAGATAA
AGGGCAAATAATAGTGGTGATCTGGGTAATAGTTTCTCCAAATAATGACAAGCAGAAGTATACTCTGAAA
ATCAACCATGACTGTGTACCAGAACAAGTAATTGCTGAAGCAATCAGGAAAAAAACTCGAAGTATGTTGC
TATCCTCTGAACAACTAAAACTCTGTGTTTTAGAATATCAGGGCAAGTATATTTTAAAAGTGTGTGGATG
TGATGAATACTTCCTAGAAAAATATCCTCTGAGTCAGTATAAGTATATAAGAAGCTGTATAATGCTTGGG
AGGATGCCCAATTTGATGTTGATGGCTAAAGAAAGCCTTTATTCTCAACTGCCAATGGACTGTTTTACAA
TGCCATCTTATTCCAGACGCATTTCCACAGCTACACCATATATGAATGGAGAAACATCTACAAAATCCCT
TTGGGTTATAAATAGTGCACTCAGAATAAAAATTCTTTGTGCAACCTACGTGAATGTAAATATTCGAGAC
ATTGATAAGATCTATGTTCGAACAGGTATCTACCATGGAGGAGAACCCTTATGTGACAATGTGAACACTC
AAAGAGTACCTTGTTCCAATCCCAGGTGGAATGAATGGCTGAATTATGATATATACATTCCTGATCTTCC
TCGTGCTGCTCGACTTTGCCTTTCCATTTGCTCTGTTAAAGGCCGAAAGGGTGCTAAAGAGGAACACTGT
CCATTGGCATGGGGAAATATAAACTTGTTTGATTACACAGACACTCTAGTATCTGGAAAAATGGCTTTGA
ATCTTTGGCCAGTACCTCATGGATTAGAAGATTTGCTGAACCCTATTGGTGTTACTGGATCAAATCCAAA
TAAAGAAACTCCATGCTTAGAGTTGGAGTTTGACTGGTTCAGCAGTGTGGTAAAGTTCCCAGATATGTCA
GTGATTGAAGAGCATGCCAATTGGTCTGTATCCCGAGAAGCAGGATTTAGCTATTCCCACGCAGGACTGA
GTAACAGACTAGCTAGAGACAATGAATTAAGGGAAAATGACAAAGAACAGCTCAAAGCAATTTCTACACG
AGATCGTCTCTCTGAAATCACTGAGCAGGAGAAAGATTTTCTATGGAGTCACAGACACTATTGTGTAACT
ATCCCCGAAATTCTACCCAAATTGCTTCTGTCTGTTAAATGGAATTCTAGAGATGAAGTAGCCCAGATGT
ATTGCTTGGTAAAAGATTGGCCTCCAATCAAACCTGAACAGGCTATGGAACTTCTGGACTGTAATTACCC
AGATCCTATGGTTCGAGGTTTTGCTGTTCGGTGCTTGGAAAAATATTTAACAGATGACAAACTTTCTCAG
TATTTAATTCAGCTAGTACAGGTCCTAAAATATGAACAATATTTGGATAACTTGCTTGTGAGATTTTTAC
TGAAGAAAGCATTGACTAATCAAAGGATTGGGCACTTTTTCTTTTGGCATTTAAAATCTGAGATGCACAA
TAAAACAGTTAGCCAGAGGTTTGGCCTGCTTTTGGAGTCCTATTGTCGTGCATGTGGGATGTATTTGAAG
CACCTGAATAGGCAAGTCGAGGCAATGGAAAAGCTCATTAACTTAACTGACATTCTCAAACAGGAGAAGA
AGGATGAAACACAAAAGGTACAGATGAAGTTTTTAGTTGAGCAAATGAGGCGACCAGATTTCATGGATGC
TCTACAGGGCTTTCTGTCTCCTCTAAACCCTGCTCATCAACTAGGAAACCTCAGGCTTGAAGAGTGTCGA
ATTATGTCCTCTGCAAAAAGGCCACTGTGGTTGAATTGGGAGAACCCAGACATCATGTCAGAGTTACTGT
TTCAGAACAATGAGATCATCTTTAAAAATGGGGATGATTTACGGCAAGATATGCTAACACTTCAAATTAT
TCGTATTATGGAAAATATCTGGCAAAATCAAGGTCTTGATCTTCGAATGTTACCTTATGGTTGTCTGTCA
ATCGGTGACTGTGTGGGACTTATTGAGGTGGTGCGAAATTCTCACACTATTATGCAAATTCAGTGCAAAG
GCGGCTTGAAAGGTGCACTGCAGTTCAACAGCCACACACTACATCAGTGGCTCAAAGACAAGAACAAAGG
AGAAATATATGATGCAGCCATTGACCTGTTTACACGTTCATGTGCTGGATACTGTGTAGCTACCTTCATT
TTGGGAATTGGAGATCGTCACAATAGTAACATCATGGTGAAAGACGATGGACAACTGTTTCATATAGATT
TTGGACACTTTTTGGATCACAAGAAGAAAAAATTTGGTTATAAACGAGAACGTGTGCCATTTGTTTTGAC
ACAGGATTTCTTAATAGTGATTAGTAAAGGAGCCCAAGAATGCACAAAGACAAGAGAATTTGAGAGGTTT
CAGGAGATGTGTTACAAGGCTTATCTAGCTATTCGACAGCATGCCAATCTCTTCATAAATCTTTTCTCAA
TGATGCTTGGCTCTGGAATGCCAGAACTACAATCTTTTGATGACATTGCATACATTCGAAAGACCCTAGC
CTTAGATAAAACTGAGCAAGAGGCTTTGGAGTATTTCATGAAACAAATGAATGATGCACATCATGGTGGC
TGGACAACAAAAATGGATTGGATCTTCCACACAATTAAACAGCATGCATTGAACTGA
